Addgene plasmid #29485: pJ131
Depositing lab: Jonathan Tait. Depositing organization: University of Washington. Publication: Essential role of B-helix calcium binding sites in annexin V-membrane binding. Jin M, Smith C, Hsieh HY, Gibson DF, Tait JF. J Biol Chem 2004; 279:40351-57. 10.1074/jbc.M405846200 PubMed 15280367.
Backbone
  Vector backbone: pETBlue 1
  Backbone manufacturer: Novagen
  Backbone size w/o insert (bp): 4457
  Vector type: Bacterial Expression
  Selectable markers: Chloramphenicol for pLacI
Growth in bacteria
  Bacterial resistance: Ampicillin, 100 μg/mL
  Growth temperature: 37°C
  Growth strain: DH5alpha
  Copy number: High Copy
Gene/Insert
  Gene/Insert name: annexin V-128 (alt names: Annexin A5-128; Annexin V)
  Species: H. sapiens (human)
  Insert size (bp): 980
  Mutation: Deletion of the initiator Met at position 1 of wild-type annexin V and a point mutation changing Cys 316 to Ser. Asp303Asn (aat)
  GenBank ID: NM_001154
  Entrez Gene: ANXA5 (a.k.a. ANX5, CPB-I, ENX2, HEL-S-7, PP4, RPRGL3, VAC-alph)
  Tag / fusion protein: (Met)-Ala-Gly-Gly-Cys-Gly-His (N terminal on insert)
  Cloning method: Restriction Enzyme; 5′ cloning site Eco RV (destroyed during cloning); 3′ cloning site Eco RV (destroyed during cloning)
  Sequencing primers: 5′ T7 promoter; 3′ pETBlueDOWN primer #70603-3
Terms and licenses: Academic/Nonprofit Terms; Industry Terms: Not Available to Industry
How to cite: pJ131 was a gift from Jonathan Tait (Addgene plasmid # 29485 ; http://n2t.net/addgene:29485 ; RRID:Addgene_29485)
