[The description below was written by a language model from this plasmid's Addgene catalogue record.]
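Description:
pJ131 is a bacterial expression plasmid built on the Novagen pETBlue-1 backbone (about 4.5 kb without insert) and carrying a roughly 980 bp human annexin V (ANXA5) variant designated annexin V-128. It is a high-copy plasmid maintained in a cloning strain such as DH5alpha under ampicillin selection. The record also lists chloramphenicol as a marker "for pLacI". This refers not to pJ131 itself but to the separate lac repressor helper plasmid carried by the expression hosts typically paired with pETBlue vectors. The insert was placed into the EcoRV site, which was destroyed at both junctions. A T7 promoter sequencing primer is listed upstream, consistent with the T7-driven expression for which this vector family is designed, although no feature table is supplied to confirm the regulatory elements.

The encoded protein lacks the native initiator methionine of annexin V. In its place is a short N-terminal extension, (Met)-Ala-Gly-Gly-Cys-Gly-His, which introduces a cysteine near the amino terminus. The endogenous Cys316 is changed to Ser, so the tag cysteine appears to be the only one recorded in the protein. The record does not state the purpose of this arrangement, though a single N-terminal cysteine is generally suited to site-specific labelling or chelation. An additional Asp303Asn substitution is present. The associated publication concerns the role of B-helix calcium-binding sites in annexin V binding to membranes, so this mutation presumably probes one such site. The construct is therefore suited to producing recombinant mutant annexin V in E. coli for membrane-binding studies.
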