>Addgene plasmid #29485 | pJ131 | addgene partial sequence | sequence record 34909 | 29485 with rrnB-T1-term-Rev (5' GAAAGGCCCAGTCTTTCGAC 3')
TACTCTCGCATGGGGAGACCCCACACTACCATCGGCGCTACGGCGTTTCACTTCTGAGTTCGGCATGGGG
TCAGGTGGGACCACCGCGCTACTGCCGCCAGGCAAATTCTGTTTTATCAGCCTAGGCCCTTTCGTCTTCA
AGAATTATCATGTTTGACAGCTTATCATCGAATAGCTTTAATGCGGTAGTTTATCACAGTTAAATTGCTA
ACGCAGTCAGGAGTATTGATTATGACTATGATTACAACGCCCGGGCAGGAATTCGATTTAGTCATCTTCT
CCAGAGAGCAGCAGAAGAGCTTTCTTATAGTCCCCAGATGTATTTCCCTTAATCATGGAATAAAGAGAGG
TGGCAAAATTCTTCCTAAACTCCTTCCTGATGTTAAACAGATCAATCTCACTCCTGGAAACCATGACTCT
GATGAGGGTATGATCATCTGTCCCAGCTCCCTTCATAGCATAATAGAGGGTCTCTGCAAGGTAGGCAGGT
ATACTTCGAATAGATTTCACAACAGCAAGGAGTAGTTGCTCTAAATTGCCAGAAGTCTCGCGGTCAATGG
TTTCCTCAATTTGAAATCCTGATATAGTCATGTACTTGTCAAACACCTTTCTCAAATGAGACACACTTCG
TGTTCCAAAGATGGTGATAAACTTTTCTTCATCTGTCCCCCATTTAAGTTCTCCAGCCTGAAATAAAGCC
TGAGCATCTTGTTCAACTTGAGCTTCATC
