>Addgene plasmid #29485 | pJ131 | addgene partial sequence | sequence record 34910 | 29485 with M13pUC-Fwd
CAGAATATTTTGTTTACTTTAGAAGGAGATATAGATATGGCGGGTGGTTGTGGTCACGCACAGGTTCTCA
GAGGCACTGTGACTGACTTCCCTGGATTTGATGAGCGGGCTGATGCAGAAACTCTTCGGAAGGCTATGAA
AGGCTTGGGCACAGATGAGGAGAGCATCCTGACTCTGTTGACATCCCGAAGTAATGCTCAGCGCCAGGAA
ATCTCTGCAGCTTTTAAGACTCTGTTTGGCAGGGATCTTCTGGATGACCTGAAATCAGAACTAACTGGAA
AATTTGAAAAATTAATTGTGGCTCTGATGAAACCCTCTCGGCTTTATGATGCTTATGAACTGAAACATGC
CTTGAAGGGAGCTGGAACAAATGAAAAAGTACTGACAGAAATTATTGCTTCAAGGACACCTGAAGAACTG
AGAGCCATCAAACAAGTTTATGAAGAAGAATATGGCTCAAGCCTGGAAGATGACGTGGTGGGGGACACTT
CAGGGTACTACCAGCGGATGTTGGTGGTTCTCCTTCAGGCTAACAGAGACCCTGATGCTGGAATTGATGA
AGCTCAAGTTGAACAAGATGCTCAGGCTTTATTTCAGGCTGGAGAACTTAAATGGGGGACAGATGAAGAA
AAGTTTATCACCATCTTTGGAACACGAAGTGTGTCTCATTTGAGAAAGGTGTTTGACAAGTACATGACTA
TATCAGGATTTCAAATTGAGGAAACCATTGACCGCGAGACTTCTGGCAATTTAGAGCAACTACTCC
